Addgene plasmid #1180: p416 103Q GPD
Depositing lab: Susan Lindquist. Depositing organization: Whitehead Institute for Biomedical Research. Publication: Aggregation of huntingtin in yeast varies with the length of the polyglutamine expansion and the expression of chaperone proteins. Krobitsch S, Lindquist S. Proc Natl Acad Sci U S A 2000 Feb 15;97(4):1589-94. 10.1073/pnas.97.4.1589 PubMed 10677504.
Backbone
  Vector backbone: p416 GPD
  Vector type: Yeast Expression
  Selectable markers: URA3
Growth in bacteria
  Bacterial resistance: Ampicillin, 100 μg/mL
  Growth temperature: 37°C
  Growth strain: DH5alpha
  Copy number: Low Copy
Gene/Insert
  Gene/Insert name: htt 103Q
  Species: H. sapiens (human)
  Insert size (bp): 500
  GenBank ID: NM_002111
  Entrez Gene: HTT (a.k.a. HD, IT15, LOMARS)
  Tag / fusion protein: GFP (C terminal on insert)
  Cloning method: Restriction Enzyme; 5′ cloning site XhoI (not destroyed); 3′ cloning site XhoI (not destroyed)
  Sequencing primers: 5′ M13R; 3′ EGFP-N
Terms and licenses: Academic/Nonprofit Terms; Industry Terms: Not Available to Industry
Depositor comments: N terminal region of Ht with polyQ repeat length of 103 fused to GFP.
How to cite: p416 103Q GPD was a gift from Susan Lindquist (Addgene plasmid # 1180 ; http://n2t.net/addgene:1180 ; RRID:Addgene_1180)
