[The description below was written by a language model from this plasmid's Addgene catalogue record.]
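Description:
p416 103Q GPD is a yeast expression plasmid built on the p416 GPD backbone. It is propagated in E. coli under ampicillin selection, where the record lists it as low copy, and it is maintained in yeast through the URA3 auxotrophic marker, which allows selection in ura3 strains on medium lacking uracil. No feature table is provided, so individual elements are not itemised. The backbone name indicates the p416 series of centromeric (CEN/ARS) shuttle vectors carrying the strong constitutive GPD (glyceraldehyde-3-phosphate dehydrogenase) promoter, although the record does not explicitly describe the promoter, terminator or origins.

The insert, of roughly 500 bp, encodes the N-terminal region of human huntingtin (HTT) with a polyglutamine tract expanded to 103 residues, fused at its C terminus to GFP. It was introduced by restriction cloning into an XhoI site, with XhoI retained at both ends, so the fragment's orientation is not enforced by the cloning sites themselves. The GFP fusion lets the localisation and physical state of the huntingtin fragment be followed by fluorescence in living cells, distinguishing diffuse soluble protein from discrete aggregates.

According to the associated publication, the construct belongs to work examining how huntingtin aggregation in yeast depends on polyglutamine length and on the expression of chaperone proteins. The 103Q version represents a long, disease-range expansion. It is suited to use as a yeast model of polyglutamine aggregation, for example in comparison with shorter-repeat constructs or in strains with altered chaperone levels.
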