>Addgene plasmid #1180 | p416 103Q GPD | addgene partial sequence | sequence record 16431 | GPDpro-F 5'-CGGTAGGTATTGATTGTAATTCTG-3'
TTTCGACGGATTCTAGAACTAGTGGATCCCCCGGGCTGCAGGAATTAATTCTGCAGATATCCATCACACT
GNGCGGCCGCTCGAGGTCGACCGCCATGGCGACCCTGGAAAAGCTGATGAAGGCCTTCGAGTCCCTCAAA
AGCTTCCAACAGCAGCAACAGCAACAACAGCAGCAACAGCAACAACAGCAGCAACAGCAACAACAGCAGC
AACAGCAACAACAGCAGCAACAGCAACAACAGCAGCAACAGCAACAACAGCAGCAACAGCAACAACAGCA
GCAACAGCAACAACAGCAGCAACAGCAACAACAGCAGCAACAGCAACAACAGCAGCAACAGCAACAACAG
CAGCAACAGCAACAACAGCAGCAACAGCAACAACAGCAGCAACAGCAACAACAGCAGCAACAGCAACAAC
AGCAGCGACAGCAACAACCGCCACCACCTCCCCGTCCAC
